>Addgene plasmid #221565 | OpenCRISPR-1 | addgene full sequence | sequence record 437908 | Addgene NGS Result
GAAGATCCTTTGATCTTTTCTACGGGGTCTGACGCTCAGTGGAACGAAAACTCACGTTAAGGGATTTTGG
TCATGAGATTATCAAAAAGGATCTTCACCTAGATCCTTTTAAATTAAAAATGAAGTTTTAAATCAATCTA
AAGTATATATGAGTAAACTTGGTCTGACAGTTACCAATGCTTAATCAGTGAGGCACCTATCTCAGCGATC
TGTCTATTTCGTTCATCCATAGTTGCATTTAAATTTCCGAACTCTCCAAGGCCCTCGTCGGAAAATCTTC
AAACCTTTCGTCCGATCCATCTTGCAGGCTACCTCTCGAACGAACTATCGCAAGTCTCTTGGCCGGCCTT
GCGCCTTGGCTATTGCTTGGCAGCGCCTATCGCCAGGTATTACTCCAATCCCGAATATCCGAGATCGGGA
TCACCCGAGAGAAGTTCAACCTACATCCTCAATCCCGATCTATCCGAGATCCGAGGAATATCGAAATCGG
GGCGCGCCTGGTGTACCGAGAACGATCCTCTCAGTGCGAGTCTCGACGATCCATATCGTTGCTTGGCAGT
CAGCCAGTCGGAATCCAGCTTGGGACCCAGGAAGTCCAATCGTCAGATATTGTACTCAAGCCTGGTCACG
GCAGCGTACCGATCTGTTTAAACCTAGATATTGATAGTCTGATCGGTCAACGTATAATCGAGTCCTAGCT
TTTGCAAACATCTATCAAGAGACAGGATCAGCAGGAGGCTTTCGCATGAGTATTCAACATTTCCGTGTCG
CCCTTATTCCCTTTTTTGCGGCATTTTGCCTTCCTGTTTTTGCTCACCCAGAAACGCTGGTGAAAGTAAA
AGATGCTGAAGATCAGTTGGGTGCGCGAGTGGGTTACATCGAACTGGATCTCAACAGCGGTAAGATCCTT
GAGAGTTTTCGCCCCGAAGAACGCTTTCCAATGATGAGCACTTTTAAAGTTCTGCTATGTGGCGCGGTAT
TATCCCGTATTGACGCCGGGCAAGAGCAACTCGGTCGCCGCATACACTATTCTCAGAATGACTTGGTTGA
GTATTCACCAGTCACAGAAAAGCATCTTACGGATGGCATGACAGTAAGAGAATTATGCAGTGCTGCCATA
ACCATGAGTGATAACACTGCGGCCAACTTACTTCTGACAACGATTGGAGGACCGAAGGAGCTAACCGCTT
TTTTGCACAACATGGGGGATCATGTAACTCGCCTTGATCGTTGGGAACCGGAGCTGAATGAAGCCATACC
AAACGACGAGCGTGACACCACGATGCCTGTAGCAATGGCAACAACCTTGCGTAAACTATTAACTGGCGAA
CTACTTACTCTAGCTTCCCGGCAACAGTTGATAGACTGGATGGAGGCGGATAAAGTTGCAGGACCACTTC
TGCGCTCGGCCCTTCCGGCTGGCTGGTTTATTGCTGATAAATCTGGAGCCGGTGAGCGTGGGTCTCGCGG
TATCATTGCAGCACTGGGGCCAGATGGTAAGCCCTCCCGTATCGTAGTTATCTACACGACGGGGAGTCAG
GCAACTATGGATGAACGAAATAGACAGATCGCTGAGATAGGTGCCTCACTGATTAAGCATTGGTAACCGA
TTCTAGGTGCATTGGCGCAGAAAAAAATGCCTGATGCGACGCTGCGCGTCTTATACTCCCACATATGCCA
GATTCAGCAACGGATACGGCTTCCCCAACTTGCCCACTTCCATACGTGTCCTCCTTACCAGAAATTTATC
CTTAAGATCCCGAATCGTTTAAACTCGACTCTGGCTCTATCGAATCTCCGTCGTTTCGAGCTTACGCGAA
CAGCCGTGGCGCTCATTTGCTCGTCGGGCATCGAATCTCGTCAGCTATCGTCAGCTTACCTTTTTGGCAG
CGATCGCGGCTCCCGACATCTTGGACCATTAGCTCCACAGGTATCTTCTTCCCTCTAGTGGTCATAACAG
CAGCTTCAGCTACCTCTCAATTCAAAAAACCCCTCAAGACCCGTTTAGAGGCCCCAAGGGGTTATGCTAT
CAATCGTTGCGTTACACACACAAAAAACCAACACACATCCATCTTCGATGGATAGCGATTTTATTATCTA
ACTGCTGATCGAGTGTAGCCAGATCTAGTAATCAATTACGGGGTCATTAGTTCATAGCCCATATATGGAG
TTCCGCGTTACATAACTTACGGTAAATGGCCCGCCTGGCTGACCGCCCAACGACCCCCGCCCATTGACGT
CAATAATGACGTATGTTCCCATAGTAACGCCAATAGGGACTTTCCATTGACGTCAATGGGTGGAGTATTT
ACGGTAAACTGCCCACTTGGCAGTACATCAAGTGTATCATATGCCAAGTACGCCCCCTATTGACGTCAAT
GACGGTAAATGGCCCGCCTGGCATTATGCCCAGTACATGACCTTATGGGACTTTCCTACTTGGCAGTACA
TCTACGTATTAGTCATCGCTATTACCATGCTGATGCGGTTTTGGCAGTACATCAATGGGCGTGGATAGCG
GTTTGACTCACGGGGATTTCCAAGTCTCCACCCCATTGACGTCAATGGGAGTTTGTTTTGGCACCAAAAT
CAACGGGACTTTCCAAAATGTCGTAACAACTCCGCCCCATTGACGCAAATGGGCGGTAGGCGTGTACGGT
GGGAGGTCTATATAAGCAGAGCTGGTTTAGTGAACCGTCAGATCAGATCTTTGTCGATCCTACCATCCAC
TCGACACACCCGCCAGCGGCCGCATGAAGAAGCCTTATTCCATCGGCTTGGACATCGGGACTAACTCCGT
CGGATGGGCTGTGATTACCGACGACTACAAGGTTCCCGCAAAAAAGATGAAAGTGCTCGGCAATACAGAT
CGGTCACATATTAAGAAGAACCTGATTGGCGCTCTGCTTTTCGATGCAGGTAATACTGCCGAGGATAGGC
GCCTCAAGAGAACAGCCCGGCGTAGATACACTCGCAGAAGGAACCGGATTCTGTACCTGCAAGAAATTTT
TGCTGAAGAAATGAATAAGATCGATGAGTCATTCTTCCACCGACTGGACGATAGTTTCCTGGTACCTGAA
GACAAAAGGGGATCCAAGTACCCCATTTTTGCCACACTCCAAGAAGAGAAGGAGTACCACAAGCAATTTC
CGACCATCTACCACCTTAGGAAGCAGCTGGCAGAGTCCAACGAAAAGGCAGACTTGCGGTTAGTCTACCT
GGCTCTTGCACACATGATAAAGTACCGGGGACATTTCTTAATTGACGACCCTAAGTTTAAAGTTCAGAAT
AACGATATTCAAGGCCTCTTCGAAAAGTTTGTTGAGGAATATGATAACGTACAAGAAACCTCTTTGTCTA
AAATTAAGCTCAATGTGACTGAGATCCTCACAGCAAAGATTCCCAAAAGCGAGAAACAAGAGCAACTCCT
GAAGAACTACCCTAGTGAGAAAAAGAACACCCTTTTTGGCAATCTGATCGGGCTCGCCCTGGGCCTGACA
CCTAACTTCAAAACAAATTTCTCCCTGGAGAACGACGCCAAGCTGCAAATCTCATCCGAGAGTTACGAGG
AAGACTTAGGATCTCTCCTCGCACTGATTGGAGAAAACTTCATTGAACTCTTCTCCGCCGTGAAAAATCT
GAGTGACGGCATCCTTCTGGCCGGAATCGTCTCTGACGAGAGTCCCCACGCGCCGCTGAGCACAAAGATG
GTCATCCGGTTCAAAGAGCACGAAGAAGATCTCGCGGCACTCAAACATTTCATCAAAGCCAACTTGCCAG
AAAAATACGATGAAGTATTCTCCGACGATAGCAAAAACGGCTATGCGGGATACGTAGGAGTCGACAGCAA
GGTGCGGAAGCGCAATGGTAAGCTTGCTACAGAAGAAGAATTTTACAAGTACCTTAAAGATATCCTCAAT
AATGTTAAGGGGGCCGACTACTTCCTCGAAAAGATCAAAAGGGAGGACCTGTTGAGGAAACAGCGTACCT
TTGACAACGGCACAATCCCGTACCAGGTGCACCTCGAAGAAATGAAAGCCATTCTGCAGAACCAGGGGGA
ATACTATCCATTCCTCAAGGAAAACAAGGAAAAAATCCAGCAGATCCTTACGTTTAGGATTCCTTACTAT
GTGGGCCCTTTGGCAAGGGGTAACCGGGATTTCGCTTGGCTCACCAGGAATAGTGACCAGGCCATAAGGC
CCTGGAACTTTGAAGAAGTCGTCGACAAGGCCTCTTCCGCCGAAGACTTCATTAACAAAATGACTAACTA
CGATCTCTACCTGCCAGAGGAAAAAGTCCTTCCAAAACATAGCCTGCTTTACGAAACCTTCGCCGTATAC
AACGAGCTTACAAAAGTCAAGTTCATCGCAGAGGGTCTCAGGGATTACCAATTCCTTGACTCTGGCCAAA
AAAAGCAGATCGTGAATCAACTTTTCAAGGAGAAACGAAAGGTGACTGAAAAGGACATCATTCACTACCT
GCACAACGTCGATGGATACGACGGGATTGAACTGAAGGGCATAGAAAAGCAGTTCAATGCTAGTTTGTCC
ACGTACCACGATCTGCTTAAAATCATTAAGGATAAGGAATTCATGGATGACCCTAAGAACGAAGAGATTT
TGGAAAACATCGTCCACACCCTGACCATTTTCGAGGATAGGGAGATGATAAAGCAACGGCTGGCACAGTA
CGACTCACTTTTTGACGAGAAGGTGATAAAAGCCCTTACAAGAAGGCATTATACCGGGTGGGGCAAGCTC
TCCGCTAAGCTGATCAATGGTATTTGCGACAAGCAGACCAATAAGACTATTTTGGACTTCCTGATTGACG
ATGATAAGATAAACCGAAACTTTATGCAGCTGATTAATGATGATGGACTGAGCTTTAAAGATATCATTCA
GAAGGCCCAGGTCGTCGGCAAGATCGACGACGTCAAACAGGTGGTGCAGGAACTTCCAGGATCCCCGGCC
ATTAAGAAGGGAATATTACAGTCCATCAAAATTGTGGATGAGCTGGTGAAAGTCATGGGACATGCACCTG
AGTCTATCGTCATAGAGATGGCTCGTGAAAACCAGACGACAGCCCGAGGAAAGAAGAACAGCCAACAACG
GTATAAACGGATCGAGGATGCACTTAAGAATCTGGCCCCGGGGCTGGATTCTAATATCTTAAAAGAAAAT
CCAACCGATAATATTCAACTTCAGAACGACCGGCTTTTTCTGTATTACCTTCAGAATGGAAAAGATATGT
ATACCGGAGAAGCCCTGGATATAAATCAGCTGAGTAACTATGATATCGACCACATTGTGCCTCAGGCTTT
CATTAAGGATGACAGCCTGGACAATCGCGTACTCACATCCTCCAAGGACAACAGAGGCAAGAGCGATAAC
GTCCCTAGCATCGAAGTGGTACAAAAGCGTAAGGCCTTCTGGCAGCAGCTCTTAGACTCTAAATTGATAA
GCGAACGGAAATTCAATAACCTCACAAAGGCCGAGCGTGGTGGCTTGGACGAGAGAGACAAGGTGGGCTT
CATTAAACGGCAGCTCGTGGAAACCAGACAGATAACCAAGCACGTTGCCCAGATCCTCGATGCCAGGTTC
AACACCGAAGTTAACGAGAAAAACCAAAAGATTCGGAAAGTGAAGATCATCACTCTCAAGTCTAATTTGG
TGTCCAACTTTAGAAAAGAGTTTGGACTCTATAAGGTCCGAGAGATTAATGATTATCACCACGCTCACGA
TGCCTACCTCAACGCAGTGGTGGCCAAGGCCATCCTGAAAAAATATCCTAAGCTCGAGCCTGAGTTCGTC
TATGGTGACTATCAGAAGTACGACCTCAAGCGCTATATTAGTAGGAGCAAGGATCCTAAAGAGATCGAAA
AGGCCACAGAAAAGTACTTCTTTTACAGCAACTTACTCAACTTCTTCAAAGAAGAAGTCCACTACGCTGA
TGGCACCATCATCAAGCGAGAAAATATAGAGTACAGTAAGGACACAGGCGAAATCGCCTGGAATAAAGAG
AAGGATTTCGCTACTGTGCGAAAAGTTCTGTCTTGCCCCCAGGTGAACATTGTGAAAAAGACTGAGGTGC
AGACTGGCGGGTTTAGCAAAGAGAGTATCCTGCCAAAGCGGAATAGCGATAAGTTAATTGCTCGGAAAAA
GGACTGGGATCCAAAGAAGTACGGCGGCTTCGATTCCCCAACCGTTGCCTACAGCGTCCTCGTCGTCGCC
AAGGTGGAGAAGGGTAAAAGCAAGAAGCTGAAAAGTGTAAAGGAACTGGTCGGCATTACCATTATGGAGC
GGAGTTCCTTCGAAAAGGATCCAGTTGATTTTTTAGAAGCCAAGGGGTATAAGGAGGTGCGCAAGGATTT
AATTATTAAACTCCCCAAGTACAGCCTGTTTGAGCTGGAGAACGGAAGGAAGAGGATGCTGGCTAGCGCC
GGCGAGCTCCAAAAGGGCAATGAGCTCGCCCTGCCAAGCAAGTACGTGAACTTTCTCTATCTGGCTAGCC
ACTACGAGAAGCTGAAGGGATCACCTGAAGACAATGAGCAGAAACAGCTGTTCGTCGAGCAGCATAAACA
CTACCTCGACGAAATTATTGAGCAAATTAGTGAGTTCTCAAAGCGGGTAATCCTCGCAGATGCAAATCTG
GATAAAGTGTTAAGCGCGTATAATAAGCACCGGGACAAACCAATCCGGGAGCAAGCCGAGAACATCATTC
ATCTCTTCACACTGACCAATCTTGGGGCTCCTGCAGCTTTTAAATATTTCGATACAACCATCGACAGGAA
GCGATATACTTCTACAAAGGAAGTGCTTGATGCAACTCTCATCCATCAAAGCATCACGGGGCTGTATGAA
ACCCGGATTGACCTGAGTCAGCTGGGTGGGGACGAAGGGGCGGACAAACGAACAGCTGACGGCTCAGAAT
TTGAGTCACCGAAGAAGAAACGAAAGGTGTAGGGATCCGCAGGCCTCTGCTAGCTTGACTGACTGAGATA
CAGCGTACCTTCAGCTCACAGACATGATAAGATACATTGATGAGTTTGGACAAACCACAACTAGAATGCA
GTGAAAAAAATGCTTTATTTGTGAAATTTGTGATGCTATTGCTTTATTTGTAACCATTATAAGCTGCAAT
AAACAAGTTAACAACAACAATTGCATTCATTTTATGTTTCAGGTTCAGGGGGAGGTGTGGGAGGTTTTTT
AAAGCAAGTAAAACCTCTACAAATGTGGTATTGGCCCATCTCTATCGGTATCGCGATCTCTCGATTTCGA
TCAAGACATTCCTTTAATGGTCTTTTCTGGACACCACTAGGGGTCAGAAGTAGTTCATCAAACTTTCTTC
CCTCCCTAATCTCATTGGTTACCTTGGGCTATCGAAACTTAATTAACCAGTCAAGTCAGCTACTTGGCGA
GATCGACTTGTCTGGGTTTCGACTACGCTCAGAATTGCGTCAGTCAAGTTCGATCTGGTCCTTGCTATTG
CACCCGTTCTCCGATTACGAGTTTCATTTAAATCATGTGAGCAAAAGGCCAGCAAAAGGCCAGGAACCGT
AAAAAGGCCGCGTTGCTGGCGTTTTTCCATAGGCTCCGCCCCCCTGACGAGCATCACAAAAATCGACGCT
CAAGTCAGAGGTGGCGAAACCCGACAGGACTATAAAGATACCAGGCGTTTCCCCCTGGAAGCTCCCTCGT
GCGCTCTCCTGTTCCGACCCTGCCGCTTACCGGATACCTGTCCGCCTTTCTCCCTTCGGGAAGCGTGGCG
CTTTCTCATAGCTCACGCTGTAGGTATCTCAGTTCGGTGTAGGTCGTTCGCTCCAAGCTGGGCTGTGTGC
ACGAACCCCCCGTTCAGCCCGACCGCTGCGCCTTATCCGGTAACTATCGTCTTGAGTCCAACCCGGTAAG
ACACGACTTATCGCCACTGGCAGCAGCCACTGGTAACAGGATTAGCAGAGCGAGGTATGTAGGCGGTGCT
ACAGAGTTCTTGAAGTGGTGGCCTAACTACGGCTACACTAGAAGAACAGTATTTGGTATCTGCGCTCTGC
TGAAGCCAGTTACCTTCGGAAAAAGAGTTGGTAGCTCTTGATCCGGCAAACAAACCACCGCTGGTAGCGG
TGGTTTTTTTGTTTGCAAGCAGCAGATTACGCGCAGAAAAAAAGGATCTCAA
Features (pLannotate 1.2.2; 14 found; start..end, strand, type, name):
    172..236     -  CDS            bla(M) (fragment): β-lactamase lacking the signal sequence; bla(M); allows cytosolic expression of β-lactamase
    746..1606    +  CDS            AmpR: β-lactamase; bla; confers resistance to ampicillin, carbenicillin, and related antibiotics
   1619..1755    +  terminator     rrnG terminator: transcription terminator from the E. coli ribosomal RNA rrnG operon (Albrechtsen et al., 1991)
   1907..1978    +  misc_feature   5' β-globin insulator: insulator upstream of the human β-globin locus (Farrell et al., 2002)
   1983..2029    -  terminator     T7 terminator: transcription terminator for bacteriophage T7 RNA polymerase
   2047..2095    -  polyA_signal   poly(A) signal: synthetic polyadenylation signal
   2176..2479    +  enhancer       CMV enhancer: human cytomegalovirus immediate early enhancer
   2552..2569    -  promoter       CMV promoter (fragment): human cytomegalovirus (CMV) immediate early promoter
   2632..2683    +  promoter       CMVd2 promoter: truncated human cytomegalovirus (CMV) immediate early promoter that yields moderately reduced expression relative to the full-length promoter
   2754..6893    +  CDS            cas9: CAS9_STRP1 - Also known as csn1 From Streptococcus pyogenes serotype M1.
   7028..7149    -  polyA_signal   SV40 poly(A) signal: SV40 polyadenylation signal
   7172..7241    -  CDS            large T antigen (fragment): large T antigen from SV40 (simian virus 40)
   7287..7358    +  misc_feature   3' β-globin insulator: insulator downstream of the human β-globin locus (Farrell et al., 2002)
   7584..8172    -  rep_origin     ori: high-copy-number ColE1/pMB1/pBR322/pUC origin of replication
