[The description below was written by a language model from this plasmid's Addgene catalogue record and pLannotate feature annotations shown in this document.]
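Description:
OpenCRISPR-1 is a mammalian expression plasmid of about 8.2 kb built on the Twist pTwist CMV backbone for producing the OpenCRISPR-1 nuclease in human cells. It is propagated in E. coli as a high-copy plasmid through a ColE1/pUC-type origin and selected with ampicillin via a β-lactamase (AmpR) gene, which is followed by an rrnG transcription terminator. The depositor notes that repeated rrnG and T7 terminator copies were removed from the backbone to improve plasmid stability; one copy of each remains in the annotated sequence.

The payload is a roughly 4.1 kb open reading frame inserted by Gibson assembly downstream of the CMV immediate-early enhancer and promoter. Automated annotation labels this coding sequence as Streptococcus pyogenes Cas9. This reflects similarity to that protein rather than identity: the associated publication concerns genome editors designed by modelling CRISPR-Cas sequences. The catalogue "human" species field probably denotes the intended expression host rather than the gene's origin. A nuclear localization signal supplied by the backbone is fused at the C terminus to direct the nuclease to the nucleus, although it is not separately annotated in the feature table. The SV40 polyadenylation region lies downstream of the coding sequence, though it is annotated on the opposite strand. The expression cassette is flanked by short 5′ and 3′ β-globin insulator elements, and a synthetic poly(A) signal and the T7 terminator sit upstream of the promoter, an arrangement that typically limits read-through transcription into the cassette.

No guide RNA cassette or mammalian selection marker is annotated, so the plasmid supplies the nuclease alone. A guide RNA would have to be provided separately for genome editing experiments in transfected human cells.
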