Addgene plasmid #221565: OpenCRISPR-1
Purpose: Express OpenCRISPR-1 nuclease in human cells using a CMV promoter
Depositing lab: Ali Madani. Publication: Design of highly functional genome editors by modelling CRISPR-Cas sequences. Ruffolo JA, Nayfach S, Gallagher J, Bhatnagar A, Beazer J, Hussain R, Russ J, Yip J, Hill E, Pacesa M, Meeske AJ, Cameron P, Madani A. Nature. 2025 Jul 30. doi: 10.1038/s41586-025-09298-z. PubMed 40739342.
Backbone
  Vector backbone: pTwist CMV
  Backbone manufacturer: Twist
  Backbone size w/o insert (bp): 4304
  Total vector size (bp): 8172
  Modifications to backbone: Removed repeated rrnG and T7 terminators to increase plasmid stability
  Vector type: Mammalian Expression
Growth in bacteria
  Bacterial resistance: Ampicillin, 100 μg/mL
  Growth temperature: 37°C
  Growth strain: DH5alpha
  Copy number: High Copy
Gene/Insert
  Gene/Insert name: OpenCRISPR-1 (alt name: OpenCRISPR1)
  Species: H. sapiens (human)
  Insert size (bp): 4140
  Promoter: CMV
  Tag / fusion protein: NLS (C terminal on backbone)
  Cloning method: Gibson Cloning
  Sequencing primers: 5′ Whole plasmid sequencing
Terms and licenses: Academic/Nonprofit Terms; Industry Terms
Depositor comments: Please visit https://doi.org/10.1101/2024.04.22.590591 for bioRxiv preprint.
How to cite: OpenCRISPR-1 was a gift from Ali Madani (Addgene plasmid # 221565 ; http://n2t.net/addgene:221565 ; RRID:Addgene_221565)
